>Addgene plasmid #71642 | pJK689 | depositor full sequence | sequence record 131663 | pJK689 sequence 4137 bps
TGGCGAATGGG
[124 nt withheld, positions 12-135]
C
[91 nt withheld, positions 137-227]
A
[49 nt withheld, positions 229-277]
CCTTTGACGTTGGAGTCCACGTTCTTT
[37 nt withheld, positions 305-341]
ACCCTATCTCGGTCTATTCTTTTGATTTATAAGGGATTTTGCCGATTTCGGCCTATTGGTTAAAAAATGA
GCTGATTTAACAAAAATTTAACGCGAATTTTAACAAAATATTAACGTTTACAATTTCAGGTGGCACTTTT
CGGGGAAATGTGCGCGGAACCCCTATTTGTTTATTTTTCTAAATACATTCAAATATGTATCCGCTCATGA
GACAATAACCCTGATAAATGCTTCAATAATATTGAAAAAGGAAGAGTATGAGTATTCAACATTTCCGTGT
CGCCCTTATTCCCTTTTTTGCGGCATTTTGCCTTCCTGTTTTTGCTCACCCAGAAACGCTGGTGAAAGTA
AAAGATGCTGAAGATCAGTTGGGTGCACGAGTGGGTTACATCGAACTGGATCTCAACAGCGGTAAGATCC
TTGAGAGTTTTCGCCCCGAAGAACGTTTTCCAATGATGAGCACTTTTAAAGTTCTGCTATGTGGCGCGGT
ATTATCCCGTATTGACGCCGGGCAAGAGCAACTCGGTCGCCGCATACACTATTCTCAGAATGACTTGGTT
GAGTACTCACCAGTCACAGAAAAGCATCTTACGGATGGCATGACAGTAAGAGAATTATGCAGTGCTGCCA
TAACCATGAGTGATAACACTGCGGCCAACTTACTTCTGACAACGATCGGAGGACCGAAGGAGCTAACCGC
TTTTTTGCACAACATGGGGGATCATGTAACTCGCCTTGATCGTTGGGAACCGGAGCTGAATGAAGCCATA
CCAAACGACGAGCGTGACACCACGATGCCTGCAGCAATGGCAACAACGTTGCGCAAACTATTAACTGGCG
AACTACTTACTCTAGCTTCCCGGCAACAATTAATAGACTGGATGGAGGCGGATAAAGTTGCAGGACCACT
TCTGCGCTCGGCCCTTCCGGCTGGCTGGTTTATTGCTGATAAATCTGGAGCCGGTGAGCGTGGGTCTCGC
GGTATCATTGCAGCACTGGGGCCAGATGGTAAGCCCTCCCGTATCGTAGTTATCTACACGACGGGGAGTC
AGGCAACTATGGATGAACGAAATAGACAGATCGCTGAGATAGGTGCCTCACTGATTAAGCATTGGTAACT
GTCAGACCAAGTTTACTCATATATACTTTAGATTGATTTAAAACTTCATTTTTAATTTAAAAGGATCTAG
GTGAAGATCCTTTTTGATAATCTCATGACCAAAATCCCTTAACGTGAGTTTTCGTTCCACTGAGCGTCAG
ACCCCGTAGAAAAGATCAAAGGATCTTCTTGAGATCCTTTTTTTCTGCGCGTAATCTGCTGCTTGCAAAC
AAAAAAACCACCGCTACCAGCGGTGGTTTGTTTGCCGGATCAAGAGCTACCAACTCTTTTTCCGAAGGTA
ACTGGCTTCAGCAGAGCGCAGATACCAAATACTGTCCTTCTAGTGTAGCCGTAGTTAGGCCACCACTTCA
AGAACTCTGTAGCACCGCCTACATACCTCGCTCTGCTAATCCTGTTACCAGTGGCTGCTGCCAGTGGCGA
TAAGTCGTGTCTTACCGGGTTGGACTCAAGACGATAGTTACCGGATAAGGCGCAGCGGTCGGGCTGAACG
GGGGGTTCGTGCACACAGCCCAGCTTGGAGCGAACGACCTACACCGAACTGAGATACCTACAGCGTGAGC
TATGAGAAAGCGCCACGCTTCCCGAAGGGAGAAAGGCGGACAGGTATCCGGTAAGCGGCAGGGTCGGAAC
AGGAGAGCGCACGAGGGAGCTTCCAGGGGGAAACGCCTGGTATCTTTATAGTCCTGTCGGGTTTCGCCAC
CTCTGACTTGAGCGTCGATTTTTGTGATGCTCGTCAGGGGGGCGGAGCCTATGGAAAAACGCCAGCAACG
CGGCCTTTTTACGGTTCCTGGCCTTTTGCTGGCCTTTTGCTCACATGTTCTTTCCTGCGTTATCCCCTGA
TTCTGTGGATAACCGTATTACCGCCTTTGAGTGAGCTGATACCGCTCGCCGCAGCCGAACGACCGAGCGC
AGCGAGTCAGTGAGCGAGGAAGCGGAAGAGCGCCTGATGCGGTATTTTCTCCTTACGCATCTGTGCGGTA
TTTCACACCGCATATATGGTGCACTCTCAGTACAATCTGCTCTGATGCCGCATAGTTAAGCCAGTATACA
CTCCGCTATCGCTACGTGACTGGGTCATGGCTGCGCCCCGACACCCGCCAACACCCGCTGACGCGCCCTG
ACGGGCTTGTCTGCTCCCGGCATCCGCTTACAGACAAGCTGTGACCGTCTCCGGGAGCTGCATGTGTCAG
AGGTTTTCACCGTCATCACCGAAACGCGCGAGGCAGCTGCGGTAAAGCTCATCAGCGTGGTCGTGAAGCG
ATTCACAGATGTCTGCCTGTTCATCCGCGTCCAGCTCGTTGAGTTTCTCCAGAAGCGTTAATGTCTGGCT
TCTGATAAAGCGGGCCATGTTAAGGGCGGTTTTTTCCTGTTTGGTCACTGATGCCTCCGTGTAAGGGGGA
TTTCTGTTCATGGGGGTAATGATACCGATGAAACGAGAGAGGATGCTCACGATACGGGTTACTGATGATG
AACATGCCCGGTTACTGGAACGTTGTGAGGGTAAACAACTGGCGGTATGGATGCGGCGGGACCAGAGAAA
AATCACTCAGGGTCAATGCCAGCGCTTCGTTAATACAGATGTAGGTGTTCCACAGGGTAGCCAGCAGCAT
CCTGCGATGCAGATCCGGAACATAATGGTGCAGGGCGCTGACTTCCGCGTTTCCAGACTTTACGAAACAC
GGAAACCGAAGACCATTCATGTTGTTGCTCAGGTCGCAGACGTTTTGCAGCAGCAGTCGCTTCACGTTCG
CTCGCGTATCGGTGATTCATTCTGCTAACCAGTAAGGCAACCCCGCCAGCCTAGCCGGGTCCTCAACGAC
AGGAGCACGATCATGCGCACCCGTGGCCAGGACCCAACGCTGCCCGAGATCTCGATCCCGCGAAATTAAT
ACGACTCACTATAGGGAGACCACAACGGTTTCCCTCTAGAAATAATTTTGTTTAACTTTAAGAAGGAGAT
ATACATATGCGTCCGCTGGTGATTATCCTTATGGGCAGCAGTTCAGATATGGGTCACGCCGAGAAAATTG
CGTCTGAATTGAAAACTTTTGGTATTGAGTATGCCATTCGCATCGGTAACGCGCATAAAACAGCGGAGCA
TGTAGTGTCTATGCTGAAAGAATATGAAGCTTTGGACCGTCCTAAACTGTACATCACGATCGCTGGGCGT
AGTAACGCTTTATCAGGCTTTGTTGATGGCTGGGTCAAAGGTGCAACCATTGCCTGCCCACCGCCAAGCG
ATAGCTTCGCCGGCGCCGACATTTATTCTTCGTTACGGATGCCGAGCGGGATTAGTCCGGCACTGGTTCT
TGAACCGAAAAATGCGGCACTCCTGGCGGCTCGTATTTTTTCACTGTACGATAAAGAAATCGCAGATTCG
GTCAAATCCTATATGGAATCCAATGCGCAGAAAATTATCGAAGACGATTCGAAACTGAAACGCTGAATTC
AGCGTTTCAGTTTCTTGTCGACGGAGCTCGAATTCGAGCTCCGTCGACAAGCTTGCGGCCGCACTCGAGC
ACCACCACCACCACCACTGAGATCCGGCTGCTAACAAAGCCCGAAAGGAAGCTGAGTTGGCTGCTGCCAC
CGCTGAGCAATAACTAGCATAACCCCTTGGGGCCTCTAAACGGGTCTTGAGGGGTTTTTTGCTGAAAGGA
GGAACTATATCCGGAT
Features (pLannotate 1.2.2; 13 found; start..end, strand, type, name):
     12..467     +  rep_origin     f1 ori (sequence partly withheld): f1 bacteriophage origin of replication; arrow indicates direction of (+) strand synthesis
    494..598     +  promoter       AmpR promoter: bla
    599..1459    +  CDS            AmpR: β-lactamase; bla; confers resistance to ampicillin, carbenicillin, and related antibiotics
   1630..2218    +  rep_origin     ori: high-copy-number ColE1/pMB1/pBR322/pUC origin of replication
   2404..2546    -  misc_feature   bom: basis of mobility region from pBR322
   2648..2839    -  CDS            rop: Rop protein, which maintains plasmids at low copy number; rop
   2856..3236    +  CDS            YPB1_ECOLX: Protein predicted: Swiss-Prot protein existence level 4. From Escherichia coli.
   3348..3366    +  promoter       T7 promoter: promoter for bacteriophage T7 RNA polymerase
   3398..3420    +  RBS            RBS: efficient ribosome binding site from bacteriophage T7 gene 10 (Olins and Rangwala, 1989)
   3428..3904    +  CDS            purE: PURE_TREDE - Experimental evidence at protein level: Swiss-Prot protein existence level 1. Catalyzes the reversible conversion of 5-aminoimidazole ribonucleotide (AIR) and CO(2) to 4-carboxy-5-aminoimidazole ribonucleotide (CAIR). Does not accept N5-carboxyaminoimidazole ribonucleotide (N5-CAIR) as a substrate. From Treponema denticola (strain ATCC 35405 / DSM 14222 / CIP 103919 / JCM 8153 / KCTC 15104).
   3981..3998    +  CDS            9xHis (fragment): 9xHis affinity tag
   4008..4057    +  CDS            SET1 (fragment): solubility-enhancement tag derived from T7 phage gene 10B
   4065..4112    +  terminator     T7 terminator: transcription terminator for bacteriophage T7 RNA polymerase
