[The description below was written by a language model from this plasmid's Addgene catalogue record and pLannotate feature annotations shown in this document.]
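Description:
pJK689 is a bacterial expression plasmid built on the pET23a backbone, designed to produce a double-mutant form of the Treponema denticola class II PurE enzyme, 5-aminoimidazole ribonucleotide (AIR) carboxylase. It replicates in E. coli through a ColE1/pMB1-type origin and is selected with ampicillin via the bla β-lactamase gene under its own promoter. The catalogue lists it as high copy, although the annotation also detects a rop coding sequence and the pBR322 bom region next to the origin. An f1 phage origin is also present, which allows single-stranded DNA production.

The purE open reading frame (TDE0687), about 480 bp, was cloned between NdeI and EcoRI. It sits downstream of the T7 promoter and the strong ribosome binding site from phage T7 gene 10, and a T7 terminator closes the transcription unit. Expression therefore depends on a host that supplies T7 RNA polymerase. The encoded protein carries two substitutions, serine-38 to asparagine and phenylalanine-79 to tryptophan (TdPurE2-S38N,F79W). A vector-derived histidine-tag fragment lies some distance downstream of the annotated purE coding region. The record lists no tag, so it does not establish whether this fragment is fused to the protein, and the gap suggests that it may not be translated.

The depositor notes that the parent protein is misannotated in one database entry as an N5-carboxyaminoimidazole ribonucleotide mutase. Functional studies instead show that it reversibly converts AIR and CO2 to CAIR, as expected of a class II PurE. The plasmid is suited to recombinant production of this mutant enzyme, though the record does not state the specific rationale for the two substitutions.
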