Addgene plasmid #71642: pJK689
Purpose: Produces Treponema denticola 5-aminoimidazole ribonucleotide carboxylase, Ser38>Asn/Phe79>Trp mutant (TdPurE2-S38N,F79W)
Depositing lab: T. J. Kappock. Depositing organization: Purdue University.
Backbone
  Vector backbone: pET23a
  Backbone size w/o insert (bp): 3666
  Total vector size (bp): 4137
  Vector type: Bacterial Expression
Growth in bacteria
  Bacterial resistance: Ampicillin, 100 μg/mL
  Growth temperature: 37°C
  Growth strain: DH5alpha
  Copy number: High Copy
Gene/Insert
  Gene/Insert name: phosphoribosylaminoimidazole carboxylase (alt names: purE; TDE0687; aminoimidazole ribonucleotide carboxylase)
  Species: Treponema denticola
  Mutation: changes serine-38 to asparagine, phenylalanine-79 to tryptophan
  GenBank ID: NP_971299.1
  Promoter: T7
  Cloning method: Restriction Enzyme; 5′ cloning site NdeI (not destroyed); 3′ cloning site EcoRI (not destroyed)
  Sequencing primers: 5′ T7 promoter; 3′ T7 terminator
Terms and licenses: Academic/Nonprofit Terms; Industry Terms: Not Available to Industry
Depositor comments: This protein is based on the one referenced in NCBI WP_002681904.1, which is incorrectly annotated as a N5-carboxyaminoimidazole ribonucleotide mutase. Functional expression studies show that the active form does not possess this activity and it instead has the characteristic reactivity of a class II PurE or 5-aminoimidazole ribonucleotide (AIR) carboxylase
How to cite: pJK689 was a gift from T. J. Kappock (Addgene plasmid # 71642 ; http://n2t.net/addgene:71642 ; RRID:Addgene_71642)
