>Addgene plasmid #71642 | pJK689 | addgene partial sequence | sequence record 134059 | T7 5'-TAATACGACTCACTATAGGG-3'
AATAATTTTGTTTAACTTTAAGAAGGAGATATACATATGCGTCCGCTGGTGATTATCCTTATGGGCAGCA
GTTCAGATATGGGTCACGCCGAGAAAATTGCGTCTGAATTGAAAACTTTTGGTATTGAGTATGCCATTCG
CATCGGTAACGCGCATAAAACAGCGGAGCATGTAGTGTCTATGCTGAAAGAATATGAAGCTTTGGACCGT
CCTAAACTGTACATCACGATCGCTGGGCGTAGTAACGCTTTATCAGGCTTTGTTGATGGCTGGGTCAAAG
GTGCAACCATTGCCTGCCCACCGCCAAGCGATAGCTTCGCCGGCGCCGACATTTATTCTTCGTTACGGAT
GCCGAGCGGGATTAGTCCGGCACTGGTTCTTGAACCGAAAAATGCGGCACTCCTGGCGGCTCGTATTTTT
TCACTGTACGATAAAGAAATCGCAGATTCGGTCAAATCCTATATGGAATCCAATGCGCAGAAAATTATCG
AAGACGATTCGAAACTGAAACGCTGAATTCAGCGTTTCAGTTTCTTGTCGACGGAGCTCGAATTCGAGCT
CCGTCGACAAGCTTGCGGCCGCACTCGAGCACCACCACCACCACCACTGAGATCCGGCTGCTAACAAAGC
CCGAAAGGAAGCTGAGTTGGCTGCTGCCACCGCTGAGCAATAACTAGCATAACCCCTTGGGGCCTCTAAA
CGGGTCTTGAGGGGTTTTTTGCTGAAAGGAGGAACTATATCCGGATTGGCGAATGGG
[124 nt withheld, positions 758-881]
C
[55 nt withheld, positions 883-937]
