>Addgene plasmid #71642 | pJK689 | addgene partial sequence | sequence record 134060 | T7term 5'-GCTAGTTATTGCTCAGCGG-3'
TCCTTTCGGGCTTTGTTAGCAGCCGGATCTCAGTGGTGGTGGTGGTGGTGCTCGAGTGCGGCCGCAAGCT
TGTCGACGGAGCTCGAATTCGAGCTCCGTCGACAAGAAACTGAAACGCTGAATTCAGCGTTTCAGTTTCG
AATCGTCTTCGATAATTTTCTGCGCATTGGATTCCATATAGGATTTGACCGAATCTGCGATTTCTTTATC
GTACAGTGAAAAAATACGAGCCGCCAGGAGTGCCGCATTTTTCGGTTCAAGAACCAGTGCCGGACTAATC
CCGCTCGGCATCCGTAACGAAGAATAAATGTCGGCGCCGGCGAAGCTATCGCTTGGCGGTGGGCAGGCAA
TGGTTGCACCTTTGACCCAGCCATCAACAAAGCCTGATAAAGCGTTACTACGCCCAGCGATCGTGATGTA
CAGTTTAGGACGGTCCAAAGCTTCATATTCTTTCAGCATAGACACTACATGCTCCGCTGTTTTATGCGCG
TTACCGATGCGAATGGCATACTCAATACCAAAAGTTTTCAATTCAGACGCAATTTTCTCGGCGTGACCCA
TATCTGAACTGCTGCCCATAAGGATAATCACCAGCGGACGCATATGTATATCTCCTTCTTAAAGTTAAAC
AAAATTATTTCTAGAGGGAAACCGTTGTGGTCTCCCTATAGTGAGTCGTATTAATTTCGCGGGATCGAGA
TCTCGGGCAGCGTTGGGTCCTGGCCACGGGTGCGCATGATCGTGCTCCTGTCGTTGAGGACCCGGCTAGG
CTGGCGGGGTTGCCTTACTGGTTAGCAGAATGAATCACCGATACGCGAGCGAACGTGAAGCGACTGCTGC
TGCAAAACGTCTGCGACCTGAGCAACAACATGAATGGTCTTCGGTTTCCGTGTTTCGTAAAGTCTGGAAA
CGCGGAAGTCAGCGCCCTGCACCATTATGTTCCGGATCTGCATCGCAGGATGCTGCTGGCTACCCTGTGG
AACACCTACATCTGTATTAACGAAGCGCTGGCATTGACCCTGAGTGATTTTTCTCTGGTCCCGCCGCATC
CATACCGCCAGTTGTTTACCCTCACAACGTTCCAGTAACCGGGCATGTTCATCATCAGTAACCCG
